>Addgene plasmid #96812 | 5HT6-YFP-Inp54p | addgene full sequence | sequence record 182274 | Addgene NGS Result
TCTGTGGATAACCGTATTACCGCCATGCATTAGTTATTAATAGTAATCAATTACGGGGTCATTAGTTCAT
AGCCCATATATGGAGTTCCGCGTTACATAACTTACGGTAAATGGCCCGCCTGGCTGACCGCCCAACGACC
CCCGCCCATTGACGTCAATAATGACGTATGTTCCCATAGTAACGCCAATAGGGACTTTCCATTGACGTCA
ATGGGTGGAGTATTTACGGTAAACTGCCCACTTGGCAGTACATCAAGTGTATCATATGCCAAGTACGCCC
CCTATTGACGTCAATGACGGTAAATGGCCCGCCTGGCATTATGCCCAGTACATGACCTTATGGGACTTTC
CTACTTGGCAGTACATCTACGTATTAGTCATCGCTATTACCATGGTGATGCGGTTTTGGCAGTACATCAA
TGGGCGTGGATAGCGGTTTGACTCACGGGGATTTCCAAGTCTCCACCCCATTGACGTCAATGGGAGTTTG
TTTTGGCACCAAAATCAACGGGACTTTCCAAAATGTCGTAACAACTCCGCCCCATTGACGCAAATGGGCG
GTAGGCGTGTACGGTGGGAGGTCTATATAAGCAGAGCTGGTTTAGTGAACCGTCAGATCCGCTAGCGCCA
CCATGGTTCCAGAGCCCGGCCCTGTCAACAGTAGCACCCCAGCCTGGGGCCCCGGGCCACCGCCAGCCCC
AGGGGGCAGCGGCTGGGTGGCCGCTGCGCTGTGCGTGGTCATCGTGCTGACGGCAGCCGCCAATTCGCTG
CTGATCGCGCTCATCTGCACGCAGCCCGCGCTGCGCAACACGTCTAACTTCTTCCTGGTGTCGCTCTTCA
CGTCGGACCTGATGGTGGGATTGGTGGTGATGCCCCCAGCCATGCTGAACGCGCTGTATGGGCGCTGGGT
ACTAGCTCGCGGCCTCTGTCTGCTTTGGACCGCCTTCGACGTGATGTGCTGCAGCGCCTCCATTCTCAAC
CTCTGCCTCATCAGCCTGGACCGCTACCTGCTCATCCTCTCGCCGCTGCGCTACAAGCTGCGCATGACAG
CCCCGCGTGCCCTGGCGCTCATCCTGGGTGCCTGGAGCCTCGCCGCGCTGGCCTCCTTCCTGCCCCTCTT
GCTGGGCTGGCATGAACTGGGCAAAGCTCGAACATCTGCCCCGGGCCAGTGCCGCCTATTGGCCAGCCTG
CCTTATGTCCTCGTGGCGTCCGGCGTCACCTTTTTCCTGCCTTCGGGTGCCATCTGCTTCACCTACTGCA
GGATCTTGCTGGCTGCCCGCAAGCAGGCGGTGCAAGTGGCCTCGCTCACCACGGGCACGGCTACGGCTGG
CCAGGCCTTGGAAACCTTGCAGGTGCCCAGGACACCACGCCCAGGGATGGAGTCTGCTGACAGTAGGCGT
CTGACCACCAAGCATAGCAGGAAGGCCTTGAAGGCCAGCCTGACCCTCGGCATCCTGCTGAGCATGTTCT
TTGTCACCTGGCTGCCCTTCTTTGTGGCCAGCATAGCTCAGGCCGTATGTGACTGCATCTCTCCAGGTCT
CTTCGATGTCCTCACATGGCTGGGATACTGTAATAGCACCATGAACCCTATCATCTATCCCCTCTTCATG
CGGGACTTCAAGAGGGCCCTGGGCAGGTTCGTGCCGTGTGTCCACTGTCCCCCGGAGCACCGGGCCAGCC
CCGCCTCCCCCTCCATGTGGACCTCTCACAGTGGTGCCAGGCCAGGCCTCAGCCTGCAGCAGGTGCTGCC
CCTGCCTCTGCCACCCAACTCAGATTCAGACTCAGCTTCAGGGGGCACCTCGGGCCTGCAGCTCACAGCC
CAGCTTTTGCTGCCTGGAGAGGCGACCCGGGACCCCCCGCCACCCACCAGGGCCCCTACTGTGGTCAACT
TCTTCGTCACAGACTCTGTGGAGCCTGAGATACGGCAGCATCCACTTGGTTCCCCCATGAACAGTGCTGG
TGGTAGCGCAGGAGGACCGGTCGCCACCATGGTGAGCAAGGGCGAGGAGCTGTTCACCGGGGTGGTGCCC
ATCCTGGTCGAGCTGGACGGCGACGTAAACGGCCACAAGTTCAGCGTGTCCGGCGAGGGCGAGGGCGATG
CCACCTACGGCAAGCTGACCCTGAAGTTCATCTGCACCACCGGCAAGCTGCCCGTGCCCTGGCCCACCCT
CGTGACCACCTTCGGCTACGGCCTGCAGTGCTTCGCCCGCTACCCCGACCACATGAAGCAGCACGACTTC
TTCAAGTCCGCCATGCCCGAAGGCTACGTCCAGGAGCGCACCATCTTCTTCAAGGACGACGGCAACTACA
AGACCCGCGCCGAGGTGAAGTTCGAGGGCGACACCCTGGTGAACCGCATCGAGCTGAAGGGCATCGACTT
CAAGGAGGACGGCAACATCCTGGGGCACAAGCTGGAGTACAACTACAACAGCCACAACGTCTATATCATG
GCCGACAAGCAGAAGAACGGCATCAAGGTGAACTTCAAGATCCGCCACAACATCGAGGACGGCAGCGTGC
AGCTCGCCGACCACTACCAGCAGAACACCCCCATCGGCGACGGCCCCGTGCTGCTGCCCGACAACCACTA
CCTGAGCTACCAGTCCGCCCTGAGCAAAGACCCCAACGAGAAGCGCGATCACATGGTCCTGCTGGAGTTC
GTGACCGCCGCCGGGATCACTCTCGGCATGGACGAGCTGTACAAGTCCGGACTCAGATCTCGAGCTCAAG
CTTCGAATTCGATGAACAAAACGAATTGGAAGGTATCTGTAACTACATTCAATTGTGGTAAGGAATTTCC
CGTTGAAAATTCGAAAGCAATCGTTAAGCAATTGCTTTTCCCCTACGATGACGGCATCTCCCAATTGGAA
TTGCAAGATCTATATGTGTTGGGGTTCCAAGAAGTAGTCCCCATATGGCAAGGCTCCTTCCCTGCTGTTA
ATCGTGATTTAATCGATAGAATTACAACTACTGCGGTTAATTGTCTGAATGAAAAAGTGTCAGCTACACA
AGGGGATGAGCAGTATTCATGTTTAGGGGTGAATAGTCTTGGGGCGATTACCATAATAGTATTATACAAT
AATAATGCGCTAAAGGTAAAAGATGATATTTTGAAACGGAATGGGAAATGCGGTTGGTTTGGTACACACT
TGAAAGGTGGAACTTTGATAAGTTTTCAGATGACACGCAATGGCGAGGAGAACTGGGAAAGATTTAGCTA
TATTTGTGCTCATTTAAATGCAAATGAAGGTGTCAACAATAGAAATCAAAGAATAGATGATTACAAACGA
ATAATGAGTGAAGTGTGTGATTCTGAGGTTGCAAAAAGCGACCACTTTTTCTTTCTAGGCGATTTGAATT
TTAGGGTTACTAGTACTTATGATCCAACTACCAATTATTCGTCCACCACAACGTTAAGGCGTCTATTAGA
AAATCATGAAGAACTAAATCTGCTACGTAAAGGAGAGGATGAACCGTTATGCAAAGGTTTTCAGGAGCTG
AAGATAACATTTCCACCGACATACAAATTCAAGTTGTTTGAAAAGGAAACATATAATACAAAAAGAATCC
CGTCGTGGTGCGATAGGATTCTCTACAAAAGCTATGCAGTGCCAACTTTCGCACAAGAAGGTACTTACCA
TTCCGTCCCTAGGTCCAATGCTCTATTATTTAGCGATCATCAACCCGTTAATCTTACCGTAAGATTACCA
AGGTCTACAGGGACGCCAGTGCCGTGATCCTTACATATCGAAAAGTATCCTTTATCATGGAGCTCTGGCC
TGATTGGACAAATTGGTGACGCAGTCATCGGGTACTGCGGTTGGCTAGTTACTAAGAATGTACATTATTG
GATATTAGGTTCTTTACTATTATATTTACTATTAAAAATCCTGTAAGGATCCACCGGATCTAGATAACTG
ATCATAATCAGCCATACCACATTTGTAGAGGTTTTACTTGCTTTAAAAAACCTCCCACACCTCCCCCTGA
ACCTGAAACATAAAATGAATGCAATTGTTGTTGTTAACTTGTTTATTGCAGCTTATAATGGTTACAAATA
AAGCAATAGCATCACAAATTTCACAAATAAAGCATTTTTTTCACTGCATTCTAGTTGTGGTTTGTCCAAA
CTCATCAATGTATCTTAAGGCGTAAATTGTAAGCGTTAATATTTTGTTAAAATTCGCGTTAAATTTTTGT
TAAATCAGCTCATTTTTTAACCAATAGGCCGAAATCGGCAAAATCCCTTATAAATCAAAAGAATAGACCG
AGATAGGGT
[37 nt withheld, positions 4280-4316]
AAAGAACGTGGACTCCAACGTCAAAGG
[49 nt withheld, positions 4344-4392]
T
[91 nt withheld, positions 4394-4484]
G
[124 nt withheld, positions 4486-4609]
CAGGTGGCACTTTTCGGGGAAATGTGCGCGGAACCCCTATTTGTTTATTTTTCTAAATACATTCAAATAT
GTATCCGCTCATGAGACAATAACCCTGATAAATGCTTCAATAATATTGAAAAAGGAAGAGTCCTGAGGCG
GAAAGAACCAGCTGTGGAATGTGTGTCAGTTAGGGTGTGGAAAGTCCCCAGGCTCCCCAGCAGGCAGAAG
TATGCAAAGCATGCATCTCAATTAGTCAGCAACCAGGTGTGGAAAGTCCCCAGGCTCCCCAGCAGGCAGA
AGTATGCAAAGCATGCATCTCAATTAGTCAGCAACCATAGTCCCGCCCCTAACTCCGCCCATCCCGCCCC
TAACTCCGCCCAGTTCCGCCCATTCTCCGCCCCATGGCTGACTAATTTTTTTTATTTATGCAGAGGCCGA
GGCCGCCTCGGCCTCTGAGCTATTCCAGAAGTAGTGAGGAGGCTTTTTTGGAGGCCTAGGCTTTTGCAAA
GATCGATCAAGAGACAGGATGAGGATCGTTTCGCATGATTGAACAAGATGGATTGCACGCAGGTTCTCCG
GCCGCTTGGGTGGAGAGGCTATTCGGCTATGACTGGGCACAACAGACAATCGGCTGCTCTGATGCCGCCG
TGTTCCGGCTGTCAGCGCAGGGGCGCCCGGTTCTTTTTGTCAAGACCGACCTGTCCGGTGCCCTGAATGA
ACTGCAAGACGAGGCAGCGCGGCTATCGTGGCTGGCCACGACGGGCGTTCCTTGCGCAGCTGTGCTCGAC
GTTGTCACTGAAGCGGGAAGGGACTGGCTGCTATTGGGCGAAGTGCCGGGGCAGGATCTCCTGTCATCTC
ACCTTGCTCCTGCCGAGAAAGTATCCATCATGGCTGATGCAATGCGGCGGCTGCATACGCTTGATCCGGC
TACCTGCCCATTCGACCACCAAGCGAAACATCGCATCGAGCGAGCACGTACTCGGATGGAAGCCGGTCTT
GTCGATCAGGATGATCTGGACGAAGAGCATCAGGGGCTCGCGCCAGCCGAACTGTTCGCCAGGCTCAAGG
CGAGCATGCCCGACGGCGAGGATCTCGTCGTGACCCATGGCGATGCCTGCTTGCCGAATATCATGGTGGA
AAATGGCCGCTTTTCTGGATTCATCGACTGTGGCCGGCTGGGTGTGGCGGACCGCTATCAGGACATAGCG
TTGGCTACCCGTGATATTGCTGAAGAGCTTGGCGGCGAATGGGCTGACCGCTTCCTCGTGCTTTACGGTA
TCGCCGCTCCCGATTCGCAGCGCATCGCCTTCTATCGCCTTCTTGACGAGTTCTTCTGAGCGGGACTCTG
GGGTTCGAAATGACCGACCAAGCGACGCCCAACCTGCCATCACGAGATTTCGATTCCACCGCCGCCTTCT
ATGAAAGGTTGGGCTTCGGAATCGTTTTCCGGGACGCCGGCTGGATGATCCTCCAGCGCGGGGATCTCAT
GCTGGAGTTCTTCGCCCACCCTAGGGGGAGGCTAACTGAAACACGGAAGGAGACAATACCGGAAGGAACC
CGCGCTATGACGGCAATAAAAAGACAGAATAAAACGCACGGTGTTGGGTCGTTTGTTCATAAACGCGGGG
TTCGGTCCCAGGGCTGGCACTCTGTCGATACCCCACCGAGACCCCATTGGGGCCAATACGCCCGCGTTTC
TTCCTTTTCCCCACCCCACCCCCCAAGTTCGGGTGAAGGCCCAGGGCTCGCAGCCAACGTCGGGGCGGCA
GGCCCTGCCATAGCCTCAGGTTACTCATATATACTTTAGATTGATTTAAAACTTCATTTTTAATTTAAAA
GGATCTAGGTGAAGATCCTTTTTGATAATCTCATGACCAAAATCCCTTAACGTGAGTTTTCGTTCCACTG
AGCGTCAGACCCCGTAGAAAAGATCAAAGGATCTTCTTGAGATCCTTTTTTTCTGCGCGTAATCTGCTGC
TTGCAAACAAAAAAACCACCGCTACCAGCGGTGGTTTGTTTGCCGGATCAAGAGCTACCAACTCTTTTTC
CGAAGGTAACTGGCTTCAGCAGAGCGCAGATACCAAATACTGTTCTTCTAGTGTAGCCGTAGTTAGGCCA
CCACTTCAAGAACTCTGTAGCACCGCCTACATACCTCGCTCTGCTAATCCTGTTACCAGTGGCTGCTGCC
AGTGGCGATAAGTCGTGTCTTACCGGGTTGGACTCAAGACGATAGTTACCGGATAAGGCGCAGCGGTCGG
GCTGAACGGGGGGTTCGTGCACACAGCCCAGCTTGGAGCGAACGACCTACACCGAACTGAGATACCTACA
GCGTGAGCTATGAGAAAGCGCCACGCTTCCCGAAGGGAGAAAGGCGGACAGGTATCCGGTAAGCGGCAGG
GTCGGAACAGGAGAGCGCACGAGGGAGCTTCCAGGGGGAAACGCCTGGTATCTTTATAGTCCTGTCGGGT
TTCGCCACCTCTGACTTGAGCGTCGATTTTTGTGATGCTCGTCAGGGGGGCGGAGCCTATGGAAAAACGC
CAGCAACGCGGCCTTTTTACGGTTCCTGGCCTTTTGCTGGCCTTTTGCTCACATGTTCTTTCCTGCGTTA
TCCCCTGAT
Features (pLannotate 1.2.2; 17 found; start..end, strand, type, name):
      1..23      +  rep_origin     RSF ori (fragment): Plasmids containing the RSF 1030 origin of replication can be propagated in E. coli cells that contain additional plasmids with compatible origins.
     91..394     +  enhancer       CMV enhancer: human cytomegalovirus immediate early enhancer
    395..598     +  promoter       CMV promoter: human cytomegalovirus (CMV) immediate early promoter
    633..1952    +  CDS            Htr6: 5HT6R_MOUSE - Experimental evidence at protein level: Swiss-Prot protein existence level 1. This is one of the several different receptors for 5- hydroxytryptamine (serotonin), a biogenic hormone that function as a neurotransmitter, a hormone, and a mitogen. The activity of this receptor is mediated by G proteins that stimulate adenylate cyclase. It has a high affinity for tricyclic psychotropic drugs (By similarity). Controls pyramidal neurons migration during corticogenesis, through the regulation of CDK5 activity (PubMed:25078650). Is an activator of TOR signaling (PubMed:23027611). From Mu
   1989..2705    +  CDS            EYFP: EYFP is a basic (constitutively fluorescent) green/yellow fluorescent protein published in 1996, derived from Aequorea victoria. It is reported to be a very rapidly-maturing weak dimer with high acid sensitivity.
   2706..2740    +  misc_feature   MCS (fragment): multiple cloning site
   2742..3893    +  CDS            INP54: INP54_YEAST - Experimental evidence at protein level: Swiss-Prot protein existence level 1. Regulates the phosphatidylinositol (4,5)-diphosphate levels on the cytoplasmic surface of the endoplasmic reticulum and thereby regulates secretion. Does not utilize phosphatidylinositol 3,5- bisphosphate (PtdIns(3,5)P2), nor phosphatidylinositol 3-phosphate (PtdIns(3)P) and phosphatidylinositol 4-phosphate (PtdIns(4)P). From Saccharomyces cerevisiae (strain ATCC 204508 / S288c) (Baker's yeast).
   3919..4003    +  CDS            large T antigen (fragment): large T antigen from SV40 (simian virus 40)
   4026..4147    +  polyA_signal   SV40 poly(A) signal: SV40 polyadenylation signal
   4181..4609    -  rep_origin     f1 ori (sequence partly withheld): f1 bacteriophage origin of replication; arrow indicates direction of (+) strand synthesis
   4636..4740    +  promoter       AmpR promoter: bla
   4742..5099    +  promoter       SV40 promoter: SV40 enhancer and early promoter
   5134..5928    +  CDS            NeoR/KanR: aminoglycoside phosphotransferase from Tn5; aph(3')-II (or nptII); confers resistance to neomycin, kanamycin, and G418 (Geneticin®)
   5949..6101    +  CDS            ble (fragment): BLE_KLEPN - Experimental evidence at protein level: Swiss-Prot protein existence level 1. Binding protein with a strong affinity to the bleomycin family of antibiotics. Binds to CL990; an antimitotic-antibiotic compound. From Klebsiella pneumoniae.
   6160..6207    +  polyA_signal   HSV TK poly(A) signal: herpes simplex virus thymidine kinase polyadenylation signal (Cole and Stacy, 1985)
   6298..6314    -  polyA_signal   bGH poly(A) signal (fragment): bovine growth hormone polyadenylation signal
   6536..7124    +  rep_origin     ori: high-copy-number ColE1/pMB1/pBR322/pUC origin of replication
