[The description below was written by a language model from this plasmid's Addgene catalogue record and pLannotate feature annotations shown in this document.]
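Description:
5HT6-YFP-Inp54p is a mammalian expression plasmid built on the Clontech eYFP-C1 backbone (about 7.2 kb by the sequenced record) that encodes a cilia-membrane-targeted inositol polyphosphate 5-phosphatase. A single fusion open reading frame is driven by the human cytomegalovirus immediate-early enhancer and promoter and terminated by the SV40 polyadenylation signal. The fusion begins with the mouse serotonin receptor 5-HT6 (Htr6), a G protein-coupled receptor used here as the targeting module that carries the fusion to the ciliary membrane. This is followed by EYFP, a short remnant of the multiple cloning site, and the Saccharomyces cerevisiae Inp54 coding sequence. Inp54p is a 5-phosphatase that acts on phosphatidylinositol 4,5-bisphosphate and is annotated as not using PtdIns(3,5)P2, PtdIns(3)P or PtdIns(4)P. Anchoring it to the ciliary membrane is therefore expected to deplete PI(4,5)P2 locally, while YFP fluorescence allows localisation and expression to be checked by microscopy.

The plasmid replicates in E. coli through a high-copy ColE1/pUC-type origin and also carries an f1 origin for single-stranded DNA production. Selection relies on the dual-purpose Tn5 NeoR/KanR cassette. A bacterial bla-type promoter drives kanamycin resistance in bacteria, and the adjacent SV40 enhancer/early promoter, with the HSV TK polyadenylation signal, permits G418 selection in mammalian cells. Several small annotated fragments (RSF ori, SV40 large T antigen, ble, bGH poly(A)) look like backbone remnants or partial matches rather than functional elements. The associated publication title points to use in studying how ciliary membrane phosphoinositide composition relates to primary cilia excision and cell cycle progression.
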