Addgene plasmid #96812: 5HT6-YFP-Inp54p
Purpose: cilia-membrane-targeted inositol polyphosphate 5-phosphatase
Depositing lab: Takanari Inoue. Depositing organization: Johns Hopkins University and School of Medicine. Publication: Dynamic Remodeling of Membrane Composition Drives Cell Cycle through Primary Cilia Excision. Phua SC, Chiba S, Suzuki M, Su E, Roberson EC, Pusapati GV, Setou M, Rohatgi R, Reiter JF, Ikegami K, Inoue T. Cell. 2017 Jan 12;168(1-2):264-279.e15. doi: 10.1016/j.cell.2016.12.032. Epub 2017 Jan 12. PubMed 28086093.
Backbone
  Vector backbone: eYFP-C1
  Backbone manufacturer: Clontech
  Vector type: Mammalian Expression
Growth in bacteria
  Bacterial resistance: Kanamycin, 50 μg/mL
  Growth temperature: 37°C
  Growth strain: DH5alpha
  Copy number: Unknown
Gene/Insert
  Gene/Insert name: 5HT6-YFP-Inp54p
  Tag / fusion protein: YFP
Terms and licenses: Academic/Nonprofit Terms; Industry Terms: Not Available to Industry
How to cite: 5HT6-YFP-Inp54p was a gift from Takanari Inoue (Addgene plasmid # 96812 ; http://n2t.net/addgene:96812 ; RRID:Addgene_96812)
